>Addgene plasmid #62680 | pARA (pKD-G1) | depositor full sequence | sequence record 115722 | pARA (pKD-G1) sequence 6836 bps
AGCGCCCAATACGCAAACCGCCTCTCCCCGCGCGTTGGCCGATTCATTAATGCAGCTGGCACGACAGGTT
TCCCGACTGGAAAGCGGGCAGTGAGCGCAACGCAATTAATGTGAGTTAGCTCACTCATTAGGCACCCCAG
GCTTTACACTTTATGCTTCCGGCTCGTATGTTGTGTGGAATTGTGAGCGGATAACAATTTCACACAGGAA
ACAGCTATGACCATGATTACGCCAAGCTTGCATGCCTGCAGGTCGACTCTAGTTATTAATAGTAATCAAT
TACGGGGTCATTAGTTCATAGCCCATATATGGAGTTCCGCGTTACATAACTTACGGTAAATGGCCCGCCT
GGCTGACCGCCCAACGACCCCCGCCCATTGACGTCAATAATGACGTATGTTCCCATAGTAACGCCAATAG
GGACTTTCCATTGACGTCAATGGGTGGAGTATTTACGGTAAACTGCCCACTTGGCAGTACATCAAGTGTA
TCATATGCCAAGTACGCCCCCTATTGACGTCAATGACGGTAAATGGCCCGCCTGGCATTATGCCCAGTAC
ATGACCTTATGGGACTTTCCTACTTGGCAGTACATCTACGTATTAGTCATCGCTATTACCATGGTCGAGG
TGAGCCCCACGTTCTGCTTCACTCTCCCCATCTCCCCCCCCTCCCCACCCCCAATTTTGTATTTATTTAT
TTTTTAATTATTTTGTGCAGCGATGGGGGCGGGGGGGGGGGGGGCGCGCGCCAGGCGGGGCGGGGCGGGG
CGAGGGGCGGGGCGGGGCGAGGCGGAGAGGTGCGGCGGCAGCCAATCAGAGCGGCGCGCTCCGAAAGTTT
CCTTTTATGGCGAGGCGGCGGCGGCGGCGGCCCTATAAAAAGCGAAGCGCGCGGCGGGCGGGAGTCGCTG
CGTTGCCTTCGCCCCGTGCCCCGCTCCGCGCCGCCTCGCGCCGCCCGCCCCGGCTCTGACTGACCGCGTT
ACTCCCACAGGTGAGCGGGCGGGACGGCCCTTCTCCTCCGGGCTGTAATTAGCGCTTGGTTTAATGACGG
CTCGTTTCTTTTCTGTGGCTGCGTGAAAGCCTTAAAGGGCTCCGGGAGGGCCCTTTGTGCGGGGGGGAGC
GGCTCGGGGGGTGCGTGCGTGTGTGTGTGCGTGGGGAGCGCCGCGTGCGGCCCGCGCTGCCCGGCGGCTG
TGAGCGCTGCGGGCGCGGCGCGGGGCTTTGTGCGCTCCGCGTGTGCGCGAGGGGAGCGCGGCCGGGGGCG
GTGCCCCGCGGTGCGGGGGGGCTGCGAGGGGAACAAAGGCTGCGTGCGGGGTGTGTGCGTGGGGGGGTGA
GCAGGGGGTGTGGGCGCGGCGGTCGGGCTGTAACCCCCCCCTGCACCCCCCTCCCCGAGTTGCTGAGCAC
GGCCCGGCTTCGGGTGCGGGGCTCCGTGCGGGGCGTGGCGCGGGGCTCGCCGTGCCGGGCGGGGGGTGGC
GGCAGGTGGGGGTGCCGGGCGGGGCGGGGCCGCCTCGGGCCGGGGAGGGCTCGGGGGAGGGGCGCGGCGG
CCCCGGAGCGCCGGCGGCTGTCGAGGCGCGGCGAGCCGCAGCCATTGCCTTTTATGGTAATCGTGCGAGA
GGGCGCAGGGACTTCCTTTGTCCCAAATCTGGCGGAGCCGAAATCTGGGAGGCGCCGCCGCACCCCCTCT
AGCGGGCGCGGGCGAAGCGGTGCGGCGCCGGCAGGAAGGAAATGGGCGGGGAGGGCCTTCGTGCGTCGCC
GCGCCGCCGTCCCCTTCTCCATCTCCAGCCTCGGGGCTGCCGCAGGGGGACGGCTGCCTTCGGGGGGGAC
GGGGCAGGGCGGGGTTCGGCTTCTGGCGTGTGACCGGCGGCTCTAGAGCCTCTGCTAACCATGTTCATGC
CTTCTTCTTTTTCCTACAGCTCCTGGGCAACGTGCTGGTTATTGTGCTGTCTCATCATTTTGGCAAAGAA
TTGGGATCCACCGGTCGCCACCATGGTGAGCAAGGGCGAGGAGGTCATCAAAGAGTTCATGCGCTTCAAG
GTGCGCATGGAGGGCTCCATGAACGGCCACGAGTTCGAGATCGAGGGCGAGGGCGAGGGCCGCCCCTACG
AGGGCACCCAGACCGCCAAGCTGAAGGTGACCAAGGGCGGCCCCCTGCCCTTCGCCTGGGACATCCTGTC
CCCCCAGTTCATGTACGGCTCCAAGGCGTACGTGAAGCACCCCGCCGACATCCCCGATTACAAGAAGCTG
TCCTTCCCCGAGGGCTTCAAGTGGGAGCGCGTGATGAACTTCGAGGACGGCGGTCTGGTGACCGTGACCC
AGGACTCCTCCCTGCAGGACGGCACGCTGATCTACAAGGTGAAGATGCGCGGCACCAACTTCCCCCCCGA
CGGCCCCGTAATGCAGAAGAAGACCATGGGCTGGGAGGCCTCCACCGAGCGCCTGTACCCCCGCGACGGC
GTGCTGAAGGGCGAGATCCACCAGGCCCTGAAGCTGAAGGACGGCGGCCACTACCTGGTGGAGTTCAAGA
CCATCTACATGGCCAAGAAGCCCGTGCAACTGCCCGGCTACTACTACGTGGACACCAAGCTGGACATCAC
CTCCCACAACGAGGACTACACCATCGTGGAACAGTACGAGCGCTCCGAGGGCCGCCACCACCTGTTCCTG
GGGCATGGCACCGGCAGCACCGGCAGCGGCAGCTCCGGCACCGCCTCCTCCGAGGACAACAACATGGCCG
TCATCAAAGAGTTCATGCGCTTCAAGGTGCGCATGGAGGGCTCCATGAACGGCCACGAGTTCGAGATCGA
GGGCGAGGGCGAGGGCCGCCCCTACGAGGGCACCCAGACCGCCAAGCTGAAGGTGACCAAGGGCGGCCCC
CTGCCCTTCGCCTGGGACATCCTGTCCCCCCAGTTCATGTACGGCTCCAAGGCGTACGTGAAGCACCCCG
CCGACATCCCCGATTACAAGAAGCTGTCCTTCCCCGAGGGCTTCAAGTGGGAGCGCGTGATGAACTTCGA
GGACGGCGGTCTGGTGACCGTGACCCAGGACTCCTCCCTGCAGGACGGCACGCTGATCTACAAGGTGAAG
ATGCGCGGCACCAACTTCCCCCCCGACGGCCCCGTAATGCAGAAGAAGACCATGGGCTGGGAGGCCTCCA
CCGAGCGCCTGTACCCCCGCGACGGCGTGCTGAAGGGCGAGATCCACCAGGCCCTGAAGCTGAAGGACGG
CGGCCACTACCTGGTGGAGTTCAAGACCATCTACATGGCCAAGAAGCCCGTGCAACTGCCCGGCTACTAC
TACGTGGACACCAAGCTGGACATCACCTCCCACAACGAGGACTACACCATCGTGGAACAGTACGAGCGCT
CCGAGGGCCGCCACCACCTGTTCCTGTACGGCATGGACGAGCTGTACAAGTAAGCTAAGCACTTCGTGGC
CGTCGATCGTTTAAAGGGAGGTAGTGAGTCGACCAGTGGATCCTGGAGGCTTGCTGAAGGCTGTATGCTG
ATGAACTTCAGGGTCAGCTTGGTTTTGGCCACTGACTGACCAAGCTGACTGAAGTTCATCAGGACACAAG
GCCTGTTACTAGCACTCACATGGAACAAATGGCCCAGATCTGGCCGCACTCGAGATATCTAGACCCAGCT
TTCTTGTACAAGTAAAGCGGCCGGCCGCGACTCTAGATCATAATCAGCCATACCACATTTGTAGAGGTTT
TACTTGCTTTAAAAAACCTCCCACACCTCCCCCTGAACCTGAAACATAAAATGAATGCAATTGTTGTTGT
TAACTTGTTTATTGCAGCTTATAATGGTTACAAATAAAGCAATAGCATCACAAATTTCACAAATAAAGCA
TTTTTTTCACTGCATTCTAGTTGTGGTTTGTCCAAACTCATCAATGTATCTTAAGGCGTAAATTGTAAGC
GTTAATGATCCACTAGAGGATCCCCGGGTACCGAGCTCGAATTCACTGGCCGTCGTTTTACAACGTCGTG
ACTGGGAAAACCCTGGCGTTACCCAACTTAATCGCCTTGCAGCACATCCCCCTTTCGCCAGCTGGCGTAA
TAGCGAAGAGGCCCGCACCGATCGCCCTTCCCAACAGTTGCGCAGCCTGAATGGCGAATGGCGCCTGATG
CGGTATTTTCTCCTTACGCATCTGTGCGGTATTTCACACCGCATA
[142 nt withheld, positions 4176-4317]
C
[141 nt withheld, positions 4319-4459]
CCTTTGACGTTGGAGTCCACGTTCTTT
[37 nt withheld, positions 4487-4523]
ACCCTATCTCGGGCTATTCTTTTGATTTATAAGGGATTTTGCCGATTTCGGCCTATTGGTTAAAAAATGA
GCTGATTTAACAAAAATTTAACGCGAATTTTAACAAAATATTAACGTTTACAATTTTATGGTGCACTCTC
AGTACAATCTGCTCTGATGCCGCATAGTTAAGCCAGCCCCGACACCCGCCAACACCCGCTGACGCGCCCT
GACGGGCTTGTCTGCTCCCGGCATCCGCTTACAGACAAGCTGTGACCGTCTCCGGGAGCTGCATGTGTCA
GAGGTTTTCACCGTCATCACCGAAACGCGCGAGACGAAAGGGCCTCGTGATACGCCTATTTTTATAGGTT
AATGTCATGATAATAATGGTTTCTTAGACGTCAGGTGGCACTTTTCGGGGAAATGTGCGCGGAACCCCTA
TTTGTTTATTTTTCTAAATACATTCAAATATGTATCCGCTCATGAGACAATAACCCTGATAAATGCTTCA
ATAATATTGAAAAAGGAAGAGTATGAGTATTCAACATTTCCGTGTCGCCCTTATTCCCTTTTTTGCGGCA
TTTTGCCTTCCTGTTTTTGCTCACCCAGAAACGCTGGTGAAAGTAAAAGATGCTGAAGATCAGTTGGGTG
CACGAGTGGGTTACATCGAACTGGATCTCAACAGCGGTAAGATCCTTGAGAGTTTTCGCCCCGAAGAACG
TTTTCCAATGATGAGCACTTTTAAAGTTCTGCTATGTGGCGCGGTATTATCCCGTATTGACGCCGGGCAA
GAGCAACTCGGTCGCCGCATACACTATTCTCAGAATGACTTGGTTGAGTACTCACCAGTCACAGAAAAGC
ATCTTACGGATGGCATGACAGTAAGAGAATTATGCAGTGCTGCCATAACCATGAGTGATAACACTGCGGC
CAACTTACTTCTGACAACGATCGGAGGACCGAAGGAGCTAACCGCTTTTTTGCACAACATGGGGGATCAT
GTAACTCGCCTTGATCGTTGGGAACCGGAGCTGAATGAAGCCATACCAAACGACGAGCGTGACACCACGA
TGCCTGTAGCAATGGCAACAACGTTGCGCAAACTATTAACTGGCGAACTACTTACTCTAGCTTCCCGGCA
ACAATTAATAGACTGGATGGAGGCGGATAAAGTTGCAGGACCACTTCTGCGCTCGGCCCTTCCGGCTGGC
TGGTTTATTGCTGATAAATCTGGAGCCGGTGAGCGTGGGTCTCGCGGTATCATTGCAGCACTGGGGCCAG
ATGGTAAGCCCTCCCGTATCGTAGTTATCTACACGACGGGGAGTCAGGCAACTATGGATGAACGAAATAG
ACAGATCGCTGAGATAGGTGCCTCACTGATTAAGCATTGGTAACTGTCAGACCAAGTTTACTCATATATA
CTTTAGATTGATTTAAAACTTCATTTTTAATTTAAAAGGATCTAGGTGAAGATCCTTTTTGATAATCTCA
TGACCAAAATCCCTTAACGTGAGTTTTCGTTCCACTGAGCGTCAGACCCCGTAGAAAAGATCAAAGGATC
TTCTTGAGATCCTTTTTTTCTGCGCGTAATCTGCTGCTTGCAAACAAAAAAACCACCGCTACCAGCGGTG
GTTTGTTTGCCGGATCAAGAGCTACCAACTCTTTTTCCGAAGGTAACTGGCTTCAGCAGAGCGCAGATAC
CAAATACTGTCCTTCTAGTGTAGCCGTAGTTAGGCCACCACTTCAAGAACTCTGTAGCACCGCCTACATA
CCTCGCTCTGCTAATCCTGTTACCAGTGGCTGCTGCCAGTGGCGATAAGTCGTGTCTTACCGGGTTGGAC
TCAAGACGATAGTTACCGGATAAGGCGCAGCGGTCGGGCTGAACGGGGGGTTCGTGCACACAGCCCAGCT
TGGAGCGAACGACCTACACCGAACTGAGATACCTACAGCGTGAGCTATGAGAAAGCGCCACGCTTCCCGA
AGGGAGAAAGGCGGACAGGTATCCGGTAAGCGGCAGGGTCGGAACAGGAGAGCGCACGAGGGAGCTTCCA
GGGGGAAACGCCTGGTATCTTTATAGTCCTGTCGGGTTTCGCCACCTCTGACTTGAGCGTCGATTTTTGT
GATGCTCGTCAGGGGGGCGGAGCCTATGGAAAAACGCCAGCAACGCGGCCTTTTTACGGTTCCTGGCCTT
TTGCTGGCCTTTTGCTCACATGTTCTTTCCTGCGTTATCCCCTGATTCTGTGGATAACCGTATTACCGCC
TTTGAGTGAGCTGATACCGCTCGCCGCAGCCGAACGACCGAGCGCAGCGAGTCAGTGAGCGAGGAAGCGG
AAG
Features (pLannotate 1.2.2; 24 found; start..end, strand, type, name):
      2..94      +  CDS            lacI (fragment): lac repressor; lacI; The lac repressor binds to the lac operator to inhibit transcription in E. coli. This inhibition can be relieved by adding lactose or isopropyl-β-D-thiogalactopyranoside (IPTG).
    107..128     +  protein_bind   CAP binding site: CAP binding activates transcription in the presence of cAMP. E. coli catabolite activator protein
    143..173     +  promoter       lac promoter: promoter for the E. coli lac operon
    181..197     +  protein_bind   lac operator: The lac repressor binds to the lac operator to inhibit transcription in E. coli. This inhibition can be relieved by adding lactose or isopropyl-β-D-thiogalactopyranoside (IPTG). lac repressor encoded by lacI
    234..262     -  misc_feature   MCS (fragment): pUC18/19 multiple cloning site
    320..623     +  enhancer       CMV enhancer: human cytomegalovirus immediate early enhancer
    625..900     +  promoter       chicken β-actin promoter: No description available
    901..1909    +  intron         chimeric intron: chimera between introns from chicken β-actin and rabbit β-globin
   1983..3410    +  CDS            tdTomato: tdTomato is a basic (constitutively fluorescent) orange fluorescent protein published in 2004, derived from Discosoma sp.. It is reported to be a somewhat slowly-maturing tandem dimer with low acid sensitivity.
   3473..3499    +  ncRNA          5' miR-155: sequence upstream of the precursor of mouse miR-155 microRNA (Uva et al., 2013) miRNA
   3500..3521    -  CDS            rsEGFP2 (fragment): reversibly and rapidly switchable enhanced green fluorescent protein (Grotjohann et al., 2012) mammalian codon-optimized
   3563..3604    +  ncRNA          3' miR-155: sequence downstream of the precursor of mouse miR-155 microRNA (Uva et al., 2013) miRNA
   3633..3651    -  protein_bind   attB2 (fragment): mutant version of attB; recombination site for the Gateway® BP reaction BP Clonase™
   3676..3759    +  CDS            large T antigen (fragment): large T antigen from SV40 (simian virus 40)
   3782..3903    +  polyA_signal   SV40 poly(A) signal: SV40 polyadenylation signal
   3933..3964    -  misc_feature   MCS (fragment): pUC18/19 multiple cloning site
   3961..4118    +  CDS            lacZα (fragment): LacZα fragment of β-galactosidase; lacZ fragment
   4124..4175    -  misc_feature   bom (fragment): basis of mobility region from pBR322
   4194..4574    +  rep_origin     M13 ori (sequence partly withheld): M13 bacteriophage origin of replication; arrow indicates direction of (+) strand synthesis
   4650..4699    -  misc_feature   bom (fragment): basis of mobility region from pBR322
   4801..4836    -  CDS            rop (fragment): Rop protein, which maintains plasmids at low copy number; rop
   4931..5035    +  promoter       AmpR promoter: bla
   5036..5896    +  CDS            AmpR: β-lactamase; bla; confers resistance to ampicillin, carbenicillin, and related antibiotics
   6067..6655    +  rep_origin     ori: high-copy-number ColE1/pMB1/pBR322/pUC origin of replication
