[The description below was written by a language model from this plasmid's Addgene catalogue record and pLannotate feature annotations shown in this document.]
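Description:
pARA (pKD-G1) is a 6.8 kb mammalian expression and RNAi plasmid built on the pUC119 backbone. It is maintained in E. coli at high copy through the ColE1/pUC-type origin and selected with ampicillin via the β-lactamase (AmpR) gene. The backbone also carries an M13 phage origin, which allows single-stranded DNA production. Remnants of the lac promoter/operator, lacZα and the pUC multiple cloning site flank the insert.

The payload is a single transcription unit driven by the CAG promoter/enhancer, annotated here as the CMV immediate-early enhancer, the chicken β-actin promoter and a chimeric β-actin/β-globin intron. Together these give strong, broadly active expression in mammalian cells. This promoter drives the tdTomato coding sequence, a tandem-dimer orange-red fluorescent protein. Downstream of it lies an artificial microRNA cassette (amiR-eGFP123), in which flanking sequences from mouse miR-155 surround a short eGFP-directed guide sequence. The feature table picks up this guide as a small antisense GFP-family fragment (labelled rsEGFP2), which is best read as the targeting sequence rather than a coding element. A partial attB2 Gateway site follows the cassette, and the transcript ends at an SV40 polyadenylation signal.

Because the amiRNA sits in the 3′ region of the tdTomato transcript, red fluorescence marks the cells that express the knockdown cassette, while processing of the miR-155-based hairpin yields a small RNA that silences eGFP. The record associates the plasmid with a study comparing artificial miRNA architectures for knockdown efficiency and unwanted effects in mice, with eGFP as the knockdown target.
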