Addgene plasmid #62680: pARA (pKD-G1)
Purpose: Mammalian expression of amiR-eGFP with a tdTomato gene from the broadly active CAG promoter/enhancer
Depositing lab: Masato Ohtsuka. Depositing organization: Tokai University. Publication: Assessment of Artificial MiRNA Architectures for Higher Knockdown Efficiencies without the Undesired Effects in Mice. Miura H, Inoko H, Tanaka M, Nakaoka H, Kimura M, Gurumurthy CB, Sato M, Ohtsuka M. PLoS One. 2015 Aug 18;10(8):e0135919. doi: 10.1371/journal.pone.0135919. eCollection 2015. PubMed 26285215.
Backbone
  Vector backbone: pUC119
  Total vector size (bp): 6836
  Vector type: Mammalian Expression, RNAi
Growth in bacteria
  Bacterial resistance: Ampicillin, 100 μg/mL
  Growth temperature: 37°C
  Growth strain: DH5alpha
  Copy number: High Copy
Gene/Insert
  Gene/Insert name: tdTomato/amiR-eGFP123
  gRNA/shRNA sequence: ATGAACTTCAGGGTCAGCTTG
Terms and licenses: Academic/Nonprofit Terms; Industry Terms: Not Available to Industry
How to cite: pARA (pKD-G1) was a gift from Masato Ohtsuka (Addgene plasmid # 62680 ; http://n2t.net/addgene:62680 ; RRID:Addgene_62680)
