>Addgene plasmid #62680 | pARA (pKD-G1) | addgene partial sequence | sequence record 115721 | FLP-rec 5'-TTCGGCTTCTGGCGTGTGAC-3'
ATGCCTTCTTCTTTTTCCTACAGCTCCTGGGCAACGTGCTGGTTATTGTGCTGTCTCATCATTTTGGCAA
AGAATTGGGATCCACCGGTCGCCACCATGGTGAGCAAGGGCGAGGAGGTCATCAAAGAGTTCATGCGCTT
CAAGGTGCGCATGGAGGGCTCCATGAACGGCCACGAGTTCGAGATCGAGGGCGAGGGCGAGGGCCGCCCC
TACGAGGGCACCCAGACCGCCAAGCTGAAGGTGACCAAGGGCGGCCCCCTGCCCTTCGCCTGGGACATCC
TGTCCCCCCAGTTCATGTACGGCTCCAAGGCGTACGTGAAGCACCCCGCCGACATCCCCGATTACAAGAA
GCTGTCCTTCCCCGAGGGCTTCAAGTGGGAGCGCGTGATGAACTTCGAGGACGGCGGTCTGGTGACCGTG
ACCCAGGACTCCTCCCTGCAGGACGGCACGCTGATCTACAAGGTGAAGATGCGCGGCACCAACTTCCCCC
CCGACGGCCCCGTAATGCAGAAGAAGACCATGGGCTGGGAGGCCTCCACCGAGCGCCTGTACCCCCGCGA
CGGCGTGCTGAAGGGCGAGATCCACCAGGCCCTGAAGCTGAAGGACGGCGGCCACTACCTGGTGGAGTTC
AAGACCATCTACATGGCCAAGAAGCCCGTGCAACTGCCCGGCTACTACTACGTGGACACCAAGCTGGACA
TCACCTCCCACAACGAGGACTACACCATCGTGGAACAGTACGAGCGCTCCGAGGGCCGCCACCACCTGTT
CCTGG
