>Addgene plasmid #62680 | pARA (pKD-G1) | addgene partial sequence | sequence record 115950 | SV40pA-R 5'-GAAATTTGTGATGCTATTGC-3'
ACAACAACAATTGCATTCATTTTATGTTTCAGGTTCAGGGGGAGGTGTGGGAGGTTTTTTAAAGCAAGTA
AAACCTCTACAAATGTGGTATGGCTGATTATGATCTAGAGTCGCGGCCGGCCGCTTTACTTGTACAAGAA
AGCTGGGTCTAGATATCTCGAGTGCGGCCAGATCTGGGCCATTTGTTCCATGTGAGTGCTAGTAACAGGC
CTTGTGTCCTGATGAACTTCAGTCAGCTTGGTCAGTCAGTGGCCAAAACCAAGCTGACCCTGAAGTTCAT
CAGCATACAGCCTTCAGCAAGCCTCCAGGATCCACTGGTCGACTCACTACCTCCCTTTAAACGATCGACG
GCCACGAAGTGCTTAGCTTACTTGTACAGCTCGTCCATGCCGTACAGGAACAGGTGGTGGCGGCCCTCGG
AGCGCTCGTACTGTTCCACGATGGTGTAGTCCTCGTTGTGGGAGGTGATGTCCAGCTTGGTGTCCACGTA
GTAGTAGCCGGGCAGTTGCACGGGCTTCTTGGCCATGTAGATGGTCTTGAACTCCACCAGGTAGTGGCCG
CCGTCCTTCAGCTTCAGGGCCTGGTGGATCTCGCCCTTCAGCACGCCGTCGCGGGGGTACAGGCGCTCGG
TGGAGGCCTCCCAGCCCATGGTCTTCTTCTGCATTACGGGGCCGTCGGGGGGGAAGTTGGTGCCGCGCAT
CTTCACCTTGTAGATCAGCGTGCCGTCCTGCAGGGAGGAGTCCTGGGTCACGGTCACCAGACCGCCGTCC
TCGAAGTTCATCACGCGCTCCCACTTGAAGCCCTCGGG
